Addgene plasmid #200024: pLJM1-zeo G226A ORF29
Purpose: Lentiviral vector for expression of KSHV ORF29 with G226A mutation
Depositing lab: Britt Glaunsinger. Depositing organization: University of California, Berkeley. Publication: The viral packaging motor potentiates Kaposi's sarcoma-associated herpesvirus gene expression late in infection. McCollum CO, Didychuk AL, Liu D, Murray-Nerger LA, Cristea IM, Glaunsinger BA. PLoS Pathog. 2023 Apr 17;19(4):e1011163. doi: 10.1371/journal.ppat.1011163. eCollection 2023 Apr. PubMed 37068108.
Backbone
  Vector backbone: pLJM1
  Backbone size w/o insert (bp): 7054
  Total vector size (bp): 9099
  Vector type: Lentiviral
  Selectable markers: Zeocin
Growth in bacteria
  Bacterial resistance: Ampicillin, 100 μg/mL
  Growth temperature: 37°C
  Growth strain: NEB Stable
  Copy number: High Copy
Gene/Insert
  Gene/Insert name: ORF29 (alt name: TRM3)
  Species: Kaposi's Sarcoma Associated Herpesvirus (HHV-8)
  Insert size (bp): 2064
  Mutation: Glycine 226 changed to alanine
  Promoter: CMV
  Cloning method: Ligation Independent Cloning
  Sequencing primers: 5′ CGCAAATGGGCGGTAGGCGTG; 3′ ggatctctgctgtccctgtaataaacc
Terms and licenses: Academic/Nonprofit Terms; Industry Terms: Not Available to Industry
Depositor comments: Please visit https://doi.org/10.1101/2023.01.29.526158 for bioRxiv preprint.
How to cite: pLJM1-zeo G226A ORF29 was a gift from Britt Glaunsinger (Addgene plasmid # 200024 ; http://n2t.net/addgene:200024 ; RRID:Addgene_200024)
