[The description below was written by a language model from this plasmid's Addgene catalogue record and pLannotate feature annotations shown in this document.]
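Description:
pLJM1-zeo G226A ORF29 is a third-generation-style, self-inactivating HIV-1 lentiviral transfer vector built on the pLJM1 backbone, about 9.1 kb in total, for stable expression of a mutant Kaposi's sarcoma-associated herpesvirus (HHV-8) protein in mammalian cells. In bacteria it is maintained as a high-copy plasmid through a ColE1/pUC-type origin and selected with ampicillin via β-lactamase. An f1 origin, an SV40 origin and poly(A) signal, T7 and T3 promoters, and lac-derived remnants are also carried in the backbone. The viral genome is transcribed from a chimeric RSV promoter fused to a truncated 5' LTR, making packaging Tat-independent. It contains the Ψ packaging signal with a partial gag sequence, the Rev response element for Rev-dependent nuclear export, a cPPT/CTS element, and a ΔU3 3' LTR that inactivates LTR promoter activity after integration.

The payload is the roughly 2.1 kb ORF29 coding sequence, driven by the CMV enhancer/promoter and carrying a glycine-to-alanine substitution at residue 226. ORF29 is the KSHV homologue of TRM3, which the automated annotation matched to the Epstein-Barr virus orthologue. TRM3 is the subunit of the tripartite terminase that drives translocation of viral DNA into capsids and supplies the nuclease activity that cleaves concatemeric genomes. The record does not state the functional consequence of G226A, and no epitope tag is annotated. Downstream, a human PGK promoter expresses the Sh ble gene, so transduced cells can be selected with Zeocin. The construct is suited to making stable cell lines expressing this ORF29 point mutant, in the context of studies on how the viral packaging motor influences late KSHV gene expression.
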