Features (pLannotate 1.2.2; 28 found; start..end, strand, type, name):
    131..334     +  promoter       CMV promoter: human cytomegalovirus (CMV) immediate early promoter
    372..2423    +  CDS            TRM3: TRM3_EBVB9 - Experimental evidence at protein level: Swiss-Prot protein existence level 1. Component of the molecular motor that translocates viral genomic DNA in empty capsid during DNA packaging. Forms a tripartite terminase complex together with TRM1 and TRM2 in the host cytoplasm. Once the complex reaches the host nucleus, it interacts with the capsid portal vertex. This portal forms a ring in which genomic DNA is translocated into the capsid. TRM3 carries an RNase H-like nuclease activity that plays an important role for the cleavage of concatemeric viral DNA into unit length genomes. Fro
   2476..2593    +  misc_feature   cPPT/CTS: central polypurine tract and central termination sequence of HIV-1
   2642..3152    +  promoter       hPGK promoter: human phosphoglycerate kinase 1 promoter
   3161..3535    +  CDS            BleoR: antibiotic-binding protein; Sh ble from Streptoalloteichus hindustanus; confers resistance to bleomycin, phleomycin, and Zeocin™
   3528..3605    +  CDS            nef (fragment): NEF_HV1Z2 - Experimental evidence at protein level: Swiss-Prot protein existence level 1. Extracellular Nef protein targets CD4(+) T-lymphocytes for apoptosis by interacting with CXCR4 surface receptors. From Human immunodeficiency virus type 1 group M subtype D (isolate Z2/CDC-Z34) (HIV-1).
   3607..3840    +  LTR            3' LTR (ΔU3): self-inactivating 3' long terminal repeat (LTR) from HIV-1
   3912..4033    +  polyA_signal   SV40 poly(A) signal: SV40 polyadenylation signal
   4073..4208    +  rep_origin     SV40 ori: SV40 origin of replication
   4229..4247    -  promoter       T7 promoter: promoter for bacteriophage T7 RNA polymerase
   4255..4410    +  CDS            lacZα (fragment): LacZα fragment of β-galactosidase; lacZ fragment
   4415..4843    +  rep_origin     f1 ori (sequence partly withheld): f1 bacteriophage origin of replication; arrow indicates direction of (+) strand synthesis
   4896..5000    +  promoter       AmpR promoter: bla
   5001..5861    +  CDS            AmpR: β-lactamase; bla; confers resistance to ampicillin, carbenicillin, and related antibiotics
   6032..6620    +  rep_origin     ori: high-copy-number ColE1/pMB1/pBR322/pUC origin of replication
   6803..6895    +  CDS            lacI (fragment): lac repressor; lacI; The lac repressor binds to the lac operator to inhibit transcription in E. coli. This inhibition can be relieved by adding lactose or isopropyl-β-D-thiogalactopyranoside (IPTG).
   6908..6929    +  protein_bind   CAP binding site: CAP binding activates transcription in the presence of cAMP. E. coli catabolite activator protein
   6944..6974    +  promoter       lac promoter: promoter for the E. coli lac operon
   6982..6998    +  protein_bind   lac operator: The lac repressor binds to the lac operator to inhibit transcription in E. coli. This inhibition can be relieved by adding lactose or isopropyl-β-D-thiogalactopyranoside (IPTG). lac repressor encoded by lacI
   7043..7061    +  promoter       T3 promoter: promoter for bacteriophage T3 RNA polymerase
   7089..7315    +  promoter       RSV promoter: Rous sarcoma virus enhancer/promoter
   7316..7496    +  LTR            5' LTR (truncated): truncated 5' long terminal repeat (LTR) from HIV-1
   7543..7668    +  misc_feature   HIV-1 Ψ: packaging signal of human immunodeficiency virus type 1
   7652..8015    +  CDS            HIV-1 gag (fragment): gag protein from human immunodeficiency virus 1; gag
   8161..8394    +  misc_feature   RRE: The Rev response element (RRE) of HIV-1 allows for Rev-dependent mRNA export from the nucleus to the cytoplasm.
   8771..8871    +  CDS            Rev (fragment): human immunodeficiency virus 1 (HIV-1) Rev protein; rev; enhances nuclear export of unspliced and incompletely spliced viral mRNAs
   8921..5       +  promoter       U6 promoter (fragment) (across the origin): RNA polymerase III promoter for human U6 snRNA
   9095..130     +  enhancer       CMV enhancer (fragment) (across the origin): human cytomegalovirus immediate early enhancer; contains an 18-bp deletion relative to the standard CMV enhancer
>Addgene plasmid #200024 | pLJM1-zeo G226A ORF29 | addgene full sequence | sequence record 391655 | Addgene NGS Result
TATGCCAAGTACGCCCCCTATTGACGTCAATGACGGTAAATGGCCCGCCTGGCATTATGCCCAGTACATG
ACCTTATGGGACTTTCCTACTTGGCAGTACATCTACGTATTAGTCATCGCTATTACCATGGTGATGCGGT
TTTGGCAGTACATCAATGGGCGTGGATAGCGGTTTGACTCACGGGGATTTCCAAGTCTCCACCCCATTGA
CGTCAATGGGAGTTTGTTTTGGCACCAAAATCAACGGGACTTTCCAAAATGTCGTAACAACTCCGCCCCA
TTGACGCAAATGGGCGGTAGGCGTGTACGGTGGGAGGTCTATATAAGCAGAGCTGGTTTAGTGAACCGTC
AGATCCGCTAGCGCTACCGGTATGCTGCTCAGCCGTCACAGGGAGCGCCTTGCCGCCAACCTGCAGGAGA
CCGCCAAAGACGCCGGAGAGAGGTGGGAACTGAGTGCCCCGACATTCACGCGACACTGTCCCAAAACGGC
ACGGATGGCGCACCCTTTTATTGGCGTGGTGCACAGAATAAACTCATACAGTTCGGTCCTGGAAACATAC
TGCACACGGCACCATCCCGCCACGCCCACGTCAGCAAATCCCGACGTGGGAACCCCCAGACCGTCCGAGG
ACAACGTCCCCGCAAAGCCGCGCCTATTGGAGTCCCTATCAACATACTTGCAGATGCGGTGTGTGCGCGA
GGACGCGCACGTCTCCACGGCCGATCAACTGGTCGAGTACCAGGCGGCCAGAAAAACACACGACTCCCTG
CACGCCTGCTCTGTCTACCGCGAACTTCAGGCTTTTCTGGTTAACCTTTCGTCCTTTCTGAACGGCTGTT
ACGTTCCCGGGGTGCACTGGCTGGAGCCCTTCCAACAGCAGCTAGTAATGCACACTTTTTTCTTTTTGGT
TTCAATCAAGGCCCCACAAAAGACGCACCAGTTGTTTGGATTGTTTAAGCAGTACTTCGGTTTATTTGAA
ACTCCAAACAGTGTTTTACAGACGTTTAAGCAAAAGGCAAGCGTATTCCTAATACCAAGGAGACACGCTA
AGACATGGATAGTGGTGGCGATCATCAGCATGCTACTGGCATCCGTAGAGAACATTAACATTGGGTACGT
AGCCCACCAAAAGCACGTAGCCAACTCCGTGTTCGCGGAAATCATAAAGACGCTTTGTCGGTGGTTCCCC
CCCAAAAATTTAAACATCAAGAAGGAGAACGGAACCATAATCTACACGCGACCCGGAGGACGGTCCAGCT
CGCTGATGTGCGCAACATGCTTCAATAAGAACAGCATTCGGGGACAGACCTTTAACCTGCTCTACGTAGA
CGAGGCGAATTTTATTAAAAAGGATGCACTGCCGGCTATTCTGGGTTTCATGCTTCAGAAAGACGCCAAG
CTGATATTTATATCATCCGTGAACTCGTCAGACCGCTCCACGAGTTTCCTGCTTAACCTCAGGAACGCCC
AGGAAAAGATGCTGAATGTGGTCAGTTACGTGTGTGCGGACCACCGCGAAGATTTCCACCTGCAAGACGC
ACTAGTGTCCTGTCCTTGTTACAGACTGCACATTCCGACGTACATCACCATCGACGAATCCATCAAAACC
ACCACCAACCTCTTTATGGAGGGGGCATTCGACACCGAACTAATGGGCGAGGGAGCAGCGTCGTCAAATG
CTACGCTTTACCGCGTGGTGGGTGACGCAGCGCTGACACAGTTTGACATGTGTCGGGTAGACACCACCGC
CCAGCAGGTTCAGAAGTGCCTTGGAAAACAGCTGTTTGTTTACATCGACCCCGCGTATACGAACAACACG
GAGGCGTCCGGTACTGGCGTGGGCGCCGTTGTCACGAGTACTCAGACTCCCACCAGAAGCCTCATATTGG
GCATGGAGCATTTCTTCCTGCGCGACCTCACTGGCGCAGCTGCTTACGAGATAGCGTCCTGCGCATGCAC
GATGATTAAGGCGATCGCTGTGCTCCACCCCACAATTGAGCGCGTGAACGCGGCGGTCGAAGGCAACAGC
AGCCAAGATTCTGGGGTGGCTATTGCAACCGTCCTTAACGAAATATGCCCGCTCCCCATACATTTTCTAC
ACTATACTGACAAGAGCAGCGCCCTGCAGTGGCCAATTTACATGCTGGGAGGCGAGAAATCCTCCGCGTT
TGAGACATTCATCTACGCTCTGAACTCCGGCACCCTGAGCGCCAGCCAGACGGTGGTGTCCAACACCATC
AAAATATCATTTGACCCGGTGACCTACCTGGTAGAACAGGTCCGCGCGATCAAGTGCGTCCCGCTTAGGG
ATGGAGGGCAGTCATACAGCGCCAAGCAAAAGCACATGTCGGACGACTTACTTGTGGCAGTTGTCATGGC
CCATTTTATGGCTACCGATGATAGACACATGTACAAGCCCATATCCCCACAATAAAATTCTCGACCTCGA
GACAAATGGCAGTATTCATCCACAATTTTAAAAGAAAAGGGGGGATTGGGGGGTACAGTGCAGGGGAAAG
AATAGTAGACATAATAGCAACAGACATACAAACTAAAGAATTACAAAAACAAATTACAAAAATTCAAAAT
TTTCGGGTTTATTACAGGGACAGCAGAGATCCACTTTGGCCGCGGCTCGAGGGGGTTGGGGTTGCGCCTT
TTCCAAGGCAGCCCTGGGTTTGCGCAGGGACGCGGCTGCTCTGGGCGTGGTTCCGGGAAACGCAGCGGCG
CCGACCCTGGGTCTCGCACATTCTTCACGTCCGTTCGCAGCGTCACCCGGATCTTCGCCGCTACCCTTGT
GGGCCCCCCGGCGACGCTTCCTGCTCCGCCCCTAAGTCGGGAAGGTTCCTTGCGGTTCGCGGCGTGCCGG
ACGTGACAAACGGAAGCCGCACGTCTCACTAGTACCCTCGCAGACGGACAGCGCCAGGGAGCAATGGCAG
CGCGCCGACCGCGATGGGCTGTGGCCAATAGCGGCTGCTCAGCAGGGCGCGCCGAGAGCAGCGGCCGGGA
AGGGGCGGTGCGGGAGGCGGGGTGTGGGGCGGTAGTGTGGGCCCTGTTCCTGCCCGCGCGGTGTTCCGCA
TTCTGCAAGCCTCCGGAGCGCACGTCGGCAGTCGGCTCCCTCGTTGACCGAATCACCGACCTCTCTCCCC
AGGGGGATCCATGGCCAAGTTGACCAGTGCCGTTCCGGTGCTCACCGCGCGCGACGTCGCCGGAGCGGTC
GAGTTCTGGACCGACCGGCTCGGGTTCTCCCGGGACTTCGTGGAGGACGACTTCGCCGGTGTGGTCCGGG
ACGACGTGACCCTGTTCATCAGCGCGGTCCAGGACCAGGTGGTGCCGGACAACACCCTGGCCTGGGTGTG
GGTGCGCGGCCTGGACGAGCTGTACGCCGAGTGGTCGGAGGTCGTGTCCACGAACTTCCGGGACGCCTCC
GGGCCGGCCATGACCGAGATCGGCGAGCAGCCGTGGGGGCGGGAGTTCGCCCTGCGCGACCCGGCCGGCA
ACTGCGTGCACTTCGTGGCCGAGGAGCAGGACTGAGGTACCTTTAAGACCAATGACTTACAAGGCAGCTG
TAGATCTTAGCCACTTTTTAAAAGAAAAGGGGGGACTGGAAGGGCTAATTCACTCCCAACGAAGACAAGA
TCTGCTTTTTGCTTGTACTGGGTCTCTCTGGTTAGACCAGATCTGAGCCTGGGAGCTCTCTGGCTAACTA
GGGAACCCACTGCTTAAGCCTCAATAAAGCTTGCCTTGAGTGCTTCAAGTAGTGTGTGCCCGTCTGTTGT
GTGACTCTGGTAACTAGAGATCCCTCAGACCCTTTTAGTCAGTGTGGAAAATCTCTAGCAGTAGTAGTTC
ATGTCATCTTATTATTCAGTATTTATAACTTGCAAAGAAATGAATATCAGAGAGTGAGAGGAACTTGTTT
ATTGCAGCTTATAATGGTTACAAATAAAGCAATAGCATCACAAATTTCACAAATAAAGCATTTTTTTCAC
TGCATTCTAGTTGTGGTTTGTCCAAACTCATCAATGTATCTTATCATGTCTGGCTCTAGCTATCCCGCCC
CTAACTCCGCCCATCCCGCCCCTAACTCCGCCCAGTTCCGCCCATTCTCCGCCCCATGGCTGACTAATTT
TTTTTATTTATGCAGAGGCCGAGGCCGCCTCGGCCTCTGAGCTATTCCAGAAGTAGTGAGGAGGCTTTTT
TGGAGGCCTAGGGACGTACCCAATTCGCCCTATAGTGAGTCGTATTACGCGCGCTCACTGGCCGTCGTTT
TACAACGTCGTGACTGGGAAAACCCTGGCGTTACCCAACTTAATCGCCTTGCAGCACATCCCCCTTTCGC
CAGCTGGCGTAATAGCGAAGAGGCCCGCACCGATCGCCCTTCCCAACAGTTGCGCAGCCTGAATGGCGAA
TGGG
[124 nt withheld, positions 4415-4538]
C
[91 nt withheld, positions 4540-4630]
A
[49 nt withheld, positions 4632-4680]
CCTTTGACGTTGGAGTCCACGTTCTTT
[37 nt withheld, positions 4708-4744]
ACCCTATCTCGGTCTATTCTTTTGATTTATAAGGGATTTTGCCGATTTCGGCCTATTGGTTAAAAAATGA
GCTGATTTAACAAAAATTTAACGCGAATTTTAACAAAATATTAACGCTTACAATTTAGGTGGCACTTTTC
GGGGAAATGTGCGCGGAACCCCTATTTGTTTATTTTTCTAAATACATTCAAATATGTATCCGCTCATGAG
ACAATAACCCTGATAAATGCTTCAATAATATTGAAAAAGGAAGAGTATGAGTATTCAACATTTCCGTGTC
GCCCTTATTCCCTTTTTTGCGGCATTTTGCCTTCCTGTTTTTGCTCACCCAGAAACGCTGGTGAAAGTAA
AAGATGCTGAAGATCAGTTGGGTGCACGAGTGGGTTACATCGAACTGGATCTCAACAGCGGTAAGATCCT
TGAGAGTTTTCGCCCCGAAGAACGTTTTCCAATGATGAGCACTTTTAAAGTTCTGCTATGTGGCGCGGTA
TTATCCCGTATTGACGCCGGGCAAGAGCAACTCGGTCGCCGCATACACTATTCTCAGAATGACTTGGTTG
AGTACTCACCAGTCACAGAAAAGCATCTTACGGATGGCATGACAGTAAGAGAATTATGCAGTGCTGCCAT
AACCATGAGTGATAACACTGCGGCCAACTTACTTCTGACAACGATCGGAGGACCGAAGGAGCTAACCGCT
TTTTTGCACAACATGGGGGATCATGTAACTCGCCTTGATCGTTGGGAACCGGAGCTGAATGAAGCCATAC
CAAACGACGAGCGTGACACCACGATGCCTGTAGCAATGGCAACAACGTTGCGCAAACTATTAACTGGCGA
ACTACTTACTCTAGCTTCCCGGCAACAATTAATAGACTGGATGGAGGCGGATAAAGTTGCAGGACCACTT
CTGCGCTCGGCCCTTCCGGCTGGCTGGTTTATTGCTGATAAATCTGGAGCCGGTGAGCGTGGGTCTCGCG
GTATCATTGCAGCACTGGGGCCAGATGGTAAGCCCTCCCGTATCGTAGTTATCTACACGACGGGGAGTCA
GGCAACTATGGATGAACGAAATAGACAGATCGCTGAGATAGGTGCCTCACTGATTAAGCATTGGTAACTG
TCAGACCAAGTTTACTCATATATACTTTAGATTGATTTAAAACTTCATTTTTAATTTAAAAGGATCTAGG
TGAAGATCCTTTTTGATAATCTCATGACCAAAATCCCTTAACGTGAGTTTTCGTTCCACTGAGCGTCAGA
CCCCGTAGAAAAGATCAAAGGATCTTCTTGAGATCCTTTTTTTCTGCGCGTAATCTGCTGCTTGCAAACA
AAAAAACCACCGCTACCAGCGGTGGTTTGTTTGCCGGATCAAGAGCTACCAACTCTTTTTCCGAAGGTAA
CTGGCTTCAGCAGAGCGCAGATACCAAATACTGTTCTTCTAGTGTAGCCGTAGTTAGGCCACCACTTCAA
GAACTCTGTAGCACCGCCTACATACCTCGCTCTGCTAATCCTGTTACCAGTGGCTGCTGCCAGTGGCGAT
AAGTCGTGTCTTACCGGGTTGGACTCAAGACGATAGTTACCGGATAAGGCGCAGCGGTCGGGCTGAACGG
GGGGTTCGTGCACACAGCCCAGCTTGGAGCGAACGACCTACACCGAACTGAGATACCTACAGCGTGAGCT
ATGAGAAAGCGCCACGCTTCCCGAAGGGAGAAAGGCGGACAGGTATCCGGTAAGCGGCAGGGTCGGAACA
GGAGAGCGCACGAGGGAGCTTCCAGGGGGAAACGCCTGGTATCTTTATAGTCCTGTCGGGTTTCGCCACC
TCTGACTTGAGCGTCGATTTTTGTGATGCTCGTCAGGGGGGCGGAGCCTATGGAAAAACGCCAGCAACGC
GGCCTTTTTACGGTTCCTGGCCTTTTGCTGGCCTTTTGCTCACATGTTCTTTCCTGCGTTATCCCCTGAT
TCTGTGGATAACCGTATTACCGCCTTTGAGTGAGCTGATACCGCTCGCCGCAGCCGAACGACCGAGCGCA
GCGAGTCAGTGAGCGAGGAAGCGGAAGAGCGCCCAATACGCAAACCGCCTCTCCCCGCGCGTTGGCCGAT
TCATTAATGCAGCTGGCACGACAGGTTTCCCGACTGGAAAGCGGGCAGTGAGCGCAACGCAATTAATGTG
AGTTAGCTCACTCATTAGGCACCCCAGGCTTTACACTTTATGCTTCCGGCTCGTATGTTGTGTGGAATTG
TGAGCGGATAACAATTTCACACAGGAAACAGCTATGACCATGATTACGCCAAGCGCGCAATTAACCCTCA
CTAAAGGGAACAAAAGCTGGAGCTGCAAGCTTAATGTAGTCTTATGCAATACTCTTGTAGTCTTGCAACA
TGGTAACGATGAGTTAGCAACATGCCTTACAAGGAGAGAAAAAGCACCGTGCATGCCGATTGGTGGAAGT
AAGGTGGTACGATCGTGCCTTATTAGGAAGGCAACAGACGGGTCTGACATGGATTGGACGAACCACTGAA
TTGCCGCATTGCAGAGATATTGTATTTAAGTGCCTAGCTCGATACATAAACGGGTCTCTCTGGTTAGACC
AGATCTGAGCCTGGGAGCTCTCTGGCTAACTAGGGAACCCACTGCTTAAGCCTCAATAAAGCTTGCCTTG
AGTGCTTCAAGTAGTGTGTGCCCGTCTGTTGTGTGACTCTGGTAACTAGAGATCCCTCAGACCCTTTTAG
TCAGTGTGGAAAATCTCTAGCAGTGGCGCCCGAACAGGGACTTGAAAGCGAAAGGGAAACCAGAGGAGCT
CTCTCGACGCAGGACTCGGCTTGCTGAAGCGCGCACGGCAAGAGGCGAGGGGCGGCGACTGGTGAGTACG
CCAAAAATTTTGACTAGCGGAGGCTAGAAGGAGAGAGATGGGTGCGAGAGCGTCAGTATTAAGCGGGGGA
GAATTAGATCGCGATGGGAAAAAATTCGGTTAAGGCCAGGGGGAAAGAAAAAATATAAATTAAAACATAT
AGTATGGGCAAGCAGGGAGCTAGAACGATTCGCAGTTAATCCTGGCCTGTTAGAAACATCAGAAGGCTGT
AGACAAATACTGGGACAGCTACAACCATCCCTTCAGACAGGATCAGAAGAACTTAGATCATTATATAATA
CAGTAGCAACCCTCTATTGTGTGCATCAAAGGATAGAGATAAAAGACACCAAGGAAGCTTTAGACAAGAT
AGAGGAAGAGCAAAACAAAAGTAAGACCACCGCACAGCAAGCGGCCGCTGATCTTCAGACCTGGAGGAGG
AGATATGAGGGACAATTGGAGAAGTGAATTATATAAATATAAAGTAGTAAAAATTGAACCATTAGGAGTA
GCACCCACCAAGGCAAAGAGAAGAGTGGTGCAGAGAGAAAAAAGAGCAGTGGGAATAGGAGCTTTGTTCC
TTGGGTTCTTGGGAGCAGCAGGAAGCACTATGGGCGCAGCGTCAATGACGCTGACGGTACAGGCCAGACA
ATTATTGTCTGGTATAGTGCAGCAGCAGAACAATTTGCTGAGGGCTATTGAGGCGCAACAGCATCTGTTG
CAACTCACAGTCTGGGGCATCAAGCAGCTCCAGGCAAGAATCCTGGCTGTGGAAAGATACCTAAAGGATC
AACAGCTCCTGGGGATTTGGGGTTGCTCTGGAAAACTCATTTGCACCACTGCTGTGCCTTGGAATGCTAG
TTGGAGTAATAAATCTCTGGAACAGATTTGGAATCACACGACCTGGATGGAGTGGGACAGAGAAATTAAC
AATTACACAAGCTTAATACACTCCTTAATTGAAGAATCGCAAAACCAGCAAGAAAAGAATGAACAAGAAT
TATTGGAATTAGATAAATGGGCAAGTTTGTGGAATTGGTTTAACATAACAAATTGGCTGTGGTATATAAA
ATTATTCATAATGATAGTAGGAGGCTTGGTAGGTTTAAGAATAGTTTTTGCTGTACTTTCTATAGTGAAT
AGAGTTAGGCAGGGATATTCACCATTATCGTTTCAGACCCACCTCCCAACCCCGAGGGGACCCGACAGGC
CCGAAGGAATAGAAGAAGAAGGTGGAGAGAGAGACAGAGACAGATCCATTCGATTAGTGAACGGATCTCG
ACGGTATCGATCACGAGACTAGCCTCGAGCGGCCGCCCCCTTCACCGAGGGCCTATTTCCCATGATTCCT
TCATATTTGCATATACGATACAAGGCTGTTAGAGAGATAATTGGAATTAATTTGACTGTAAACACAAAGA
TATTAGTACAAAATACGTGACGTAGAAAGTAATAATTTCTTGGGTAGTTTGCAGTTTTAAAATTATGTTT
TAAAATGGACTATCA
